>Addgene plasmid #239535 | pVL1172 | addgene full sequence | sequence record 476352 | Addgene NGS Result
ACCAGATGTCAACACAGCTACAACGTTGATAGGTCAAGATCAATGTAAACAATTACTTTGTTATGTAGAG
TTTTTTTAGCTACCTATATTCCACCATAACATCAATCATGCGGTTGCTGGTGTATTTACCAATAATGTTT
AATGTATATATATATATATATATATGGGGCCGTATACTTACATATAGTAGATGTCAAGCGTAGGCGCTTC
CCCTGCCGGCTGTGAGGGCGCCATAACCAAGGTATCTATAGACCGCCAATCAGCAAACTACCTCCGTACA
TTCATGTTGCACCCACACATTTATACACCCAGACCGCGACAAATTACCCATAAGGTTGTTTGTGACGGCG
TCGTACAAGAGAACGTGGGAACTTTTTAGGCTCACCAAAAAAGAAAGAAAAAATACGAGTTGCTGACAGA
AGCCTCAAGAAAAAAAAAATTCTTCTTCGACTATGCTGGAGGCAGAGATGATCGAGCCGGTAGTTAACTA
TATATAGCTAAATTGGTTCCATCACCTTCTTTTCTGGTGTCGCTCCTTCTAGTGCTATTTCTGGCTTTTC
CTATTTTTTTTTTTCCATTTTTCTTTCTCTCTTTCTAATATATAAATTCTCTTGCATTTTCTATTTTTCT
CTCTATCTATTCTACTTGTTTATTCCCTTCAAGGTTTTTTTTTAAGGAGTACTTGTTTTTAGAATATACG
GTCAACGAACTATAATTAACTAAACAGATCTATGATTCAGTCTTCATTCTGTTTAACAAATAATAAGATA
GGTAACAATGAAGATATGATGAATAGATACCATAAACCATTAAAGAAATCTACAGTTCCTATGGCTTTAC
AAGATGACTCTGCTACAAAATCTCAAAACGAAAATATTGTTTCTACATCTTTCTTGGACTTCTTAACCAA
GAAGTTGGATGCATTTTATAGGTTATCAAGACCATATGCTTGGACTTCAATCATTGTAGGTATTTTGTCA
TCTTCTTTGTTGCCAATCCAATCTTTGGCAGATTTGACTCCTACCTTCTTGATCGAGGTATTGAAGCCTA
TAGTTCCTTCAATTATGATGAATATATTTGTCGTTGCTATTAATCAGTTATCAGATATAGCAATTGATAA
GGTTAACAAGCCAAACTTGCCTTTAGTTTCTGGTGACATATCTATTGGTGAGGCTATAGCTATTGCTGTT
ATCTCAACATTGACTTCTTTGGCTATGGGTGTTATGTTAAGATCACCACCATTAGTTATAGCATTAATAT
TGAGGTGTATCTTAGGTGCAGCTTATTCTATTGATTTGCCATTATTGAGATGGAAGGCTTCTCCTTTGAT
GGCTGCCGTCGCAATCGTTATTGGAAATGGTATAAATAATGTTTTGCCATACTTCTTACACGTCCAAAAG
TACGTTTTAGGTAGGCCTGTTGTCTTTACTAAGCCTTTATTATTCGCAGTTGCATTCTCAGCAATATTTT
CTATCGTCTTATCATTCTTAAAAGACATTCCTGACGTTGAAGGAGATAAGAAATCTGGTATCAGAACATT
ACCAGTCATTTTGGGTAAAGAGAGAGTCTTGTCTATGTCAACTGGTATTTTGTTGATGGCCTATGCTTCT
GCCGCCTTGGCTGGAGTCTTCTCACCAATTTTATTATGTAAATTGGTAACTATGATTGGTCATTCAGTAT
TGGGTTTTATCTTATGGTCTAAGGCCCAAACAGTTGATTTATCAAATGCTAAATCTACATATTCATTCTT
CTTATTCATTTTCCAGTTGTATTACACCGAGTTCTTCTTAATGCATTTTGTAAGAGGTTCTGTTTCTAAA
GGTGAAGAATTATTCACTGGTGTTGTCCCAATTTTGGTTGAATTAGATGGTGATGTTAATGGTCACAAAT
TTTCTGTCTCCGGTGAAGGTGAAGGTGATGCTACTTACGGTAAATTGACCTTAAAATTTATTTGTACTAC
TGGTAAATTGCCAGTTCCATGGCCAACCTTAGTCACTACTTTATCTTGGGGTGTTCAATGTTTTGCAAGA
TACCCAGATCATATGAAACAACATGACTTTTTCAAGTCTGCCATGCCAGAAGGTTATGTTCAAGAAAGAA
CTATTTTTTTCAAAGATGACGGTAACTACAAGACCAGAGCTGAAGTCAAGTTTGAAGGTGATACCTTAGT
TAATAGAATCGAATTAAAAGGTATTGATTTTAAAGAAGATGGTAACATTTTAGGTCACAAATTGGAATAC
AATTATTTCTCTGACAATGTTTACATCACTGCTGACAAACAAAAGAATGGTATCAAAGCTAACTTCAAAA
TTAGACACAACATTGAAGATGGTGGTGTTCAATTAGCTGACCATTATCAACAAAATACTCCAATTGGTGA
TGGTCCAGTCTTGTTACCAGACAACCATTACTTATCCACTCAATCTAAGTTATCCAAAGATCCAAACGAA
AAGAGGGACCACATGGTCTTGTTAGAATTTGTTACTGCTGCTGGTATTACCTTGGGTATGGATGAATTGT
ACAAAGGATCCTAACTCGAGGCCAATTGGTGCGGCAATTGATAATAACGAAAATGTCTTTTAATGATCTG
GGTATAATGAGGAATTTTCCGAACGTTTTTACTTTATATATATATATACATGTAACATATATTCTATACG
CTATAGAGAAAGGAAATTTTTCAATTAAAAAAAAAATAGAGAAAGAGTTTCACTTCTTGATTATCGCTAA
CACTAATGGTTGAAGTACTGCTACTTTAATTTTATGCTGGATGCACACACTGGCTTAAGATGACAACGCC
TTGCCAACAGGGAGTTCTTCAGAGACATGGAGGCTCAAAACGAAATTATTGACAGCCTAGACATCAATAG
TCATACAACAGAAAGCGACCACCCAACTTTGGCTGATAATAGCGTATAAACAATGCATACTTTGTACGTT
CAAAATACAATGCAGTAGATATATTTATGCATATTACATATAATACATATCACATAGGAAGCAACAGGCG
CGTTGGACTTTTAATTTTCGAGGACCGCGAATCCTTACATCACACCCAATCCCCCACAAGTGATCCCCCA
CACACCATAGCTTCAAAATGTTTCTACTCCTTTTTTACTCTTCCAGATTTTCTCGGACTCCGCGCATCGC
CGTACCACTTCAAAACACCCAAGCACAGCATACTAAATTTCCCCTCTTTCTTCCTCTAGGGTGTCGTTAA
TTACCCGTACTAAAGGTTTGGAAAAGAAAAAAGACACCGCCTCGTTTCTTTTTCTTCGTCGAAAAAGGCA
ATAAAAATTTTTATCACGTTTCTTTTTCTTGAAAATTTTTTTTTTTGATTTTTTTCTCTTTCGATGACCT
CCCATTGATATTTAAGTTAATAAACGGTCATCAATTTCTCAAGTTTCAGTTTCATTTTTCTTGTTCTATT
ACAACTTTTTTTACTTCTTGCTCATTAGAAAGAAAGCATAGCAATCTAATCTAAGTTTTAATTACAAAAG
ATCTATGAGGCAGGTTTGGTTCTCTTGGATTGTGGGATTGTTCCTATGTTTTTTCAACGTGTCTTCTGCT
GGTTCTTCTAAAGGTGAAGAATTATTCACTGGTGTTGTCCCAATTTTGGTTGAATTAGATGGTGATGTTA
ATGGTCACAAATTTTCTGTCTCCGGTGAAGGTGAAGGTGATGCTACTTACGGTAAATTGACCTTAAAATT
GATTTGTACTACTGGTAAATTGCCAGTTCCATGGCCAACCTTAGTCACTACTTTAGGTTATGGTTTGCAA
TGTTTTGCTAGATACCCAGATCATATGAAACAACATGACTTTTTCAAGTCTGCCATGCCAGAAGGTTATG
TTCAAGAAAGAACTATTTTTTTCAAAGATGACGGTAACTACAAGACCAGAGCTGAAGTCAAGTTTGAAGG
TGATACCTTAGTTAATAGAATCGAATTAAAAGGTATTGATTTTAAAGAAGGTGGTAACATTTTAGGTCAC
AAATTGGAATACAACTATAACTCTCACAATGTTTACATCACTGCTGACAAACAAAAGAATGGTATCAAAG
CTAACTTCAAAATTAGACACAACATTGAAGATGGTGGTGTTCAATTAGCTGACCATTATCAACAAAATAC
TCCAATTGGTGATGGTCCAGTCTTGTTACCAGACAACCATTACTTATCCTATCAATCTGCCTTATCCAAA
GATCCAAACGAAAAGAGAGATCACATGGTCTTGTTAGAATTTGTTACTGCTGCTGGTATTACCCATGGTA
TGGATGAATTGTACAAAGGATCCCACGACGAATTGTAGTAATGGCAGTGCTTTTAACTAAGAATTATTAG
TCTTTTCTGCTTATTTTTTCATCATAGTTTAGAACACTTTATATTAACGAATAGTTTATGAATCTATTTA
GGTTTAAAAATTGATACAGTTTTATAAGTTACTTTTTCAAAGACTCGTGCTGTCTATTGCATAATGCACT
GGAAGGGGAAAAAAAAGGTGCACACGCGTGGCTTTTTCTTGAATTTGCAGTTTGAAAAATGCTGAGCAGT
TACAGAGATGTTACGAACCACTAGTGCACTGCAGTACACGGTTTCCTTGAAATTTTTTTGATTCGGTAAT
CTCCGAACAGAAGGAAGAACGAAGGAAGGAGCACAGACTTAGATTGGTATATATACGCATATGTAGTGTT
GAAGAAACATGAAATTGCCCAGTATTCTTAACCCAACTGCACAGAACAAAAACGTGCAGGAAACGAAGAT
AAATCATGTCGAAAGCTACATATAAGGAACGTGCTGCTACTCATCCTAGTCCTGTTGCTGCCAAGCTATT
TAATATCATGCACGAAAAGCAAACAAACTTGTGTGCTTCATTGGATGTTCGTACCACCAAGGAATTACTG
GAGTTAGTTGAAGCATTAGGTCCCAAAATTTGTTTACTAAAAACACATGTGGATATCTTGACTGATTTTT
CCATGGAGGGCACAGTTAAGCCGCTAAAGGCATTATCCGCCAAGTACAATTTTTTACTCTTCGAAGACAG
AAAATTTGCTGACATTGGTAATACAGTCAAATTGCAGTACTCTGCGGGTGTATACAGAATAGCAGAATGG
GCAGACATTACGAATGCACACGGTGTGGTGGGCCCAGGTATTGTTAGCGGTTTGAAGCAGGCGGCAGAAG
AAGTAACAAAGGAACCTAGAGGCCTTTTGATGTTAGCAGAATTGTCATGCAAGGGCTCCCTATCTACTGG
AGAATATACTAAGGGTACTGTTGACATTGCGAAGAGCGACAAAGATTTTGTTATCGGCTTTATTGCTCAA
AGAGACATGGGTGGAAGAGATGAAGGTTACGATTGGTTGATTATGACACCCGGTGTGGGTTTAGATGACA
AGGGAGATGCATTGGGTCAACAGTATAGAACCGTGGATGATGTGGTTTCTACAGGATCTGACATTATTAT
TGTTGGAAGAGGACTATTTGCAAAGGGAAGGGATGCTAAGGTAGAGGGTGAACGTTACAGAAAAGCAGGC
TGGGAAGCATATTTGAGAAGATGCGGCCAGCAAAACTAAAAAACTGTATTATAAGTAAATGCATGTATAC
TAAACTCACAAATTAGAGCTTCAATTTAATTATATCAGTTATTACCCGAGTAGAGCACTTGAATCCACTG
CCCCGGGAATCTCGGTCGTAATGATTTCTATAATGACGAAAAAAAAAAAATTGGAAAGAAAAAGCTTCAT
GGCCTTTATAAAAAGGAACTATCCAATACCTCGCCAGAACCAAGTAACAGTATTTTACGGGGCACAAATC
AAGAACAATAAGACAGGACTGTAAAGATGGACGCATTGAACTCCAAAGAACAACAAGAGTTCCAAAAAGT
AGTGGAACAAAAGCAAATGAAGGATTTCATGCGTTTGTACTCTAATCTGGTAGAAAGATGTTTCACAGAC
TGTGTCAATGACTTCACAACATCAAAGCTAACCAATAAGGAACAAACATGCATCATGAAGTGCTCAGAAA
AGTTCTTGAAGCATAGCGAACGTGTAGGGCAGCGTTTCCAAGAACAAAACGCTGCCTTGGGACAAGGCTT
GGGCCGATAAGGTGTACTGGCGTATATATATCTAATTATGTATCTCTGGTGTAGCCCATTTTTAGCATGT
AAATATAAAGACCGAGCGGCCGCGTGTTACAACCAATTAACCAATTCTGATTAGAAAAACTCATCGAGCA
TCAAATGAAACTGCAATTTATTCATATCAGGATTATCAATACCATATTTTTGAAAAAGCCGTTTCTGTAA
TGAAGGAGAAAACTCACCGAGGCAGTTCCATAGGATGGCAAGATCCTGGTATCGGTCTGCGATTCCGACT
CGTCCAACATCAATACAACCTATTAATTTCCCCTCGTCAAAAATAAGGTTATCAAGTGAGAAATCACCAT
GAGTGACGACTGAATCCGGTGAGAATGGCAAAAGCTTATGCATTTCTTTCCAGACTTGTTCAACAGGCCA
GCCATTACGCTCGTCATCAAAATCACTCGCATCAACCAAACCGTTATTCATTCGTGATTGCGCCTGAGCG
AGGCGAAATACGCGATCGCTGTTAAAAGGACAATTACAAACAGGAATCGAATGCAACCGGCGCAGGAACA
CTGCCAGCGCATCAACAATATTTTCACCTGAATCAGGATATTCTTCTAATACCTGGAATGCTGTTTTCCC
GGGGATCGCAGTGGTGAGTAACCATGCATCATCAGGAGTACGGATAAAATGCTTGATGGTCGGAAGAGGC
ATAAATTCCGTCAGCCAGTTTAGTCTGACCATCTCATCTGTAACATCATTGGCAACGCTACCTTTGCCAT
GTTTCAGAAACAACTCTGGCGCATCGGGCTTCCCATACAATCGATAGATTGTCGCACCTGATTGCCCGAC
ATTATCGCGAGCCCATTTATACCCATATAAATCAGCATCCATGTTGGAATTTAATCGCGGCCTGGAGCAA
GACGTTTCCCGTTGAATATGGCTCATAACACCCCTTGTATTACTGTTTATGTAAGCAGACAGTTTTATTG
TTCATGATGATATATTTTTATCTTGTGCAATGTAACATCAGAGATTTTGAGACACAACGTGGCTTTGTTG
AATAAATCGAACTTTTGCTGAGTTGAAGGATCAGTCATGACCAAAATCCCTTAACGTGAGTTTTCGTTCC
ACTGAGCGTCAGACCCCGTAGAAAAGATCAAAGGATCTTCTTGAGATCCTTTTTTTCTGCGCGTAATCTG
CTGCTTGCAAACAAAAAAACCACCGCTACCAGCGGTGGTTTGTTTGCCGGATCAAGAGCTACCAACTCTT
TTTCCGAAGGTAACTGGCTTCAGCAGAGCGCAGATACCAAATACTGTTCTTCTAGTGTAGCCGTAGTTAG
GCCACCACTTCAAGAACTCTGTAGCACCGCCTACATACCTCGCTCTGCTAATCCTGTTACCAGTGGCTGC
TGCCAGTGGCGATAAGTCGTGTCTTACCGGGTTGGACTCAAGACGATAGTTACCGGATAAGGCGCAGCGG
TCGGGCTGAACGGGGGGTTCGTGCACACAGCCCAGCTTGGAGCGAACGACCTACACCGAACTGAGATACC
TACAGCGTGAGCTATGAGAAAGCGCCACGCTTCCCGAAGGGAGAAAGGCGGACAGGTATCCGGTAAGCGG
CAGGGTCGGAACAGGAGAGCGCACGAGGGAGCTTCCAGGGGGAAACGCCTGGTATCTTTATAGTCCTGTC
GGGTTTCGCCACCTCTGACTTGAGCGTCGATTTTTGTGATGCTCGTCAGGGGGGCGGAGCCTATGGAAAA
ACGCCAGCAACGCGGCCTTTTTACGGTTCCTGGCCTTTTGCTGGCCTTTTGCTCACATGTTCTTTCCTGC
GTTATCCCCTGATTCTGTGGATAACCGTGCGGCCGCCAATGCTAAATTCGAGTGAAACACAGGAAGATCA
GAAAATCCTCATTTCATCCATATTAACAATAATTTCAAATGTTTATTTGCATTATTTGAAACTAGGCAAG
ACAAGCAACGAAACGTTTTTGAAAATTTTGAGTATTTTCAATAAATTTGTAGAGGACTCAGATATTGAAA
AAAAGCTACAGCAATTAATACTTGATAAGAAGAGTATTGAGAAGGGCAACGGTTCATCATCTCATGGATC
TGCACATGAACAAACACCAGAGTCAAACGACGTTGAAATTGAGGCTACTGCGCCAATTGATGACAATACA
GACGATGATAACAAACCGAAGTTATCTGATGTAGAAAAGGATTAAAGATGCTAAGAGATAGTGATGATAT
TTCATAAATAATGTAATTCTATATATGTTAATTACCTTTTTTGCGAGGCATATTTATGGTGAAGGATAAG
TTTTGACCATCAAAGAAGGTTAATGTGGCTGTGGTTTCAGGGTCCATAAAGCCCACATGGATAACATTAC
CCCTGAATTCGCATCTAGACTGAACTGGCCGATAATTGCAGACGAACGACTAGAGATCTATGTGAGGATC
CTAACTCGAGATCGAGCTGCCAA
Features (pLannotate 1.2.2; 11 found; start..end, strand, type, name):
   1812..2525    +  CDS            mTurquoise2: mTurquoise2 is a basic (constitutively fluorescent) cyan fluorescent protein published in 2012, derived from Aequorea victoria. It is reported to be a rapidly-maturing monomer with very low acid sensitivity.
   2800..2916    +  CDS            MRL1 (fragment): MRL1_YEAST - Experimental evidence at protein level: Swiss-Prot protein existence level 1. Sorting receptor involved in the transport of vacuolar enzymes from the Golgi complex to the vacuole. Involved in the delivery and maturation of PEP4 (vacuolar proteinase A) and PRB1 (vacuolar proteinase B). From Saccharomyces cerevisiae (strain ATCC 204508 / S288c) (Baker's yeast).
   3078..3485    +  promoter       TEF1 promoter: S. cerevisiae TEF1; promoter for EF-1α
   3505..3570    +  CDS            OST1 (fragment): OST1_YEAST - Also known as NLT1. Experimental evidence at protein level: Swiss-Prot protein existence level 1. Subunit of the oligosaccharyl transferase (OST) complex that catalyzes the initial transfer of a defined glycan (Glc(3)Man(9)GlcNAc(2) in eukaryotes) from the lipid carrier dolichol- pyrophosphate to an asparagine residue within an Asn-X-Ser/Thr consensus motif in nascent polypeptide chains, the first step in protein N-glycosylation. N-glycosylation occurs cotranslationally and the complex associates with the Sec61 complex at the channel-forming translocon complex that mediates protei
   3577..4287    +  CDS            Venus: Venus is a basic (constitutively fluorescent) yellow fluorescent protein published in 2002, derived from Aequorea victoria. It is reported to be a rapidly-maturing weak dimer with moderate acid sensitivity.
   4589..4765    +  promoter       URA3 promoter (fragment): S. cerevisiae URA3
   4766..5569    +  CDS            URA3: orotidine-5'-phosphate decarboxylase, required for uracil biosynthesis; S. cerevisiae URA3; yeast auxotrophic marker, counterselectable with 5-fluoroorotic acid (5-FOA)
   5837..6097    +  CDS            TIM9: TIM9_YEAST - Experimental evidence at protein level: Swiss-Prot protein existence level 1. Mitochondrial intermembrane chaperone that participates in the import and insertion of multi-pass transmembrane proteins into the mitochondrial inner membrane. Also required for the transfer of beta- barrel precursors from the TOM complex to the sorting and assembly machinery (SAM complex) of the outer membrane. Acts as a chaperone-like protein that protects the hydrophobic precursors from aggregation and guide them through the mitochondrial intermembrane space. Compared to TIM10, it may have a strong st
   6211..7026    -  CDS            KanR: aminoglycoside phosphotransferase; aph(3')-Ia; confers resistance to kanamycin in bacteria or G418 (Geneticin®) in eukaryotes
   7251..7839    +  rep_origin     ori: high-copy-number ColE1/pMB1/pBR322/pUC origin of replication
   7946..8302    +  CDS            GEA2 (fragment): GEA2_YEAST - Experimental evidence at protein level: Swiss-Prot protein existence level 1. Activates the ARF proteins by exchanging bound GDP for free GTP. Plays a role in maintaining mitochondrial morphology (PubMed:25190516). From Saccharomyces cerevisiae (strain ATCC 204508 / S288c) (Baker's yeast).
