[The description below was written by a language model from this plasmid's Addgene catalogue record and pLannotate feature annotations shown in this document.]
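Description:
pVL1172 is a yeast expression plasmid built by Golden Gate assembly on an in-house backbone (TMP138). In bacteria it is maintained through a high-copy ColE1/pUC-type origin and a kanamycin resistance gene (aph(3')-Ia), and in Saccharomyces cerevisiae it is selected by URA3, an auxotrophic marker that can be counterselected with 5-FOA. The feature table shows no yeast replication origin (neither 2μ nor CEN/ARS). It does list fragments of yeast genomic coding sequences (GEA2, TIM9 and a piece of MRL1). The GEA2 and TIM9 fragments, which flank the bacterial portion, may be homology arms for chromosomal integration or sequence carried along with regulatory parts, but the record does not say how the plasmid is maintained in yeast.

The plasmid carries two fluorescent reporter cassettes. The main insert is residues 52–408 of CpPT1, a membrane protein from grapefruit (Citrus paradisi), fused at its C-terminus to the cyan fluorescent protein mTurquoise2. No targeting sequence has been added to this cargo. The CpPT1 coding region and its promoter lie upstream of the annotated mTurquoise2 and were not identified by the automated annotation, so the promoter for this cassette is not stated. The second cassette uses the constitutive TEF1 promoter to express Venus preceded by the Ost1 signal sequence, which directs cotranslational translocation into the endoplasmic reticulum, and ending, according to the depositor, in an HDEL retrieval motif that retains it there. This makes Venus a yellow marker of the ER lumen.

Imaging both colours allows the location of the untargeted CpPT1 cargo to be compared with the ER. The "without any targeting sequence" wording suggests it serves as a reference for versions that carry targeting sequences, though the record does not describe any.
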