Addgene plasmid #239535: pVL1172
Purpose: Express CpPT1 membrane protein cargo with C-terminal mTurqoise2 marker but without any targeting sequence and Venus ER marker
Depositing lab: John Dueber. Depositing organization: University of California, Berkeley.
Backbone
  Vector backbone: TMP138
  Backbone manufacturer: Internal
  Vector type: Yeast Expression
  Selectable markers: URA3
Growth in bacteria
  Bacterial resistance: Kanamycin, 50 μg/mL
  Growth temperature: 37°C
  Growth strain: DH5alpha
  Copy number: High Copy
Gene/Insert
  Gene/Insert name: CpPT1(52-408)-mTurquoise2
  Species: Citrus paradisi
  Cloning method: Golden Gate
Terms and licenses: Academic/Nonprofit Terms; Industry Terms: Not Available to Industry
Depositor comments: Additional insert: Ost1ss-Venus-HDEL
How to cite: pVL1172 was a gift from John Dueber (Addgene plasmid # 239535 ; http://n2t.net/addgene:239535 ; RRID:Addgene_239535)
